Addgene plasmid #53855: LTN1_pCSdest
Depositing lab: Roger Reeves. Depositing organization: Johns Hopkins University and School of Medicine. Publication: Survey of Human Chromosome 21 Gene Expression Effects on Early Development in Danio rerio. Edie S, Zaghloul NA, Leitch CC, Klinedinst DK, Lebron J, Thole JF, McCallion AS, Katsanis N, Reeves RH. G3 (Bethesda). 2018 Jul 2;8(7):2215-2223. doi: 10.1534/g3.118.200144. PubMed 29760202.
Backbone
  Vector backbone: pCSDest
  Backbone manufacturer: Lawson Lab (Addgene Plasmid 22423)
  Backbone size w/o insert (bp): 4095
  Vector type: Mammalian Expression
Growth in bacteria
  Bacterial resistance: Ampicillin, 100 μg/mL
  Growth temperature: 37°C
  Growth strain: DH10B
  Copy number: High Copy
Gene/Insert
  Gene/Insert name: LTN1
  Species: H. sapiens (human)
  Insert size (bp): 7680
  Entrez Gene: LTN1 (a.k.a. C21orf10, C21orf98, RNF160, ZNF294)
  Promoter: SP6 and CMV
  Cloning method: Gateway Cloning
  Sequencing primers: 5′ CMV-F; 3′ EBV-Rev
Terms and licenses: Academic/Nonprofit Terms; Industry Terms
Depositor comments: BC150284
How to cite: LTN1_pCSdest was a gift from Roger Reeves (Addgene plasmid # 53855 ; http://n2t.net/addgene:53855 ; RRID:Addgene_53855)
