[The description below was written by a language model from this plasmid's Addgene catalogue record and pLannotate feature annotations shown in this document.]
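Description:
LTN1_pCSdest is a Gateway-derived expression clone in the pCSDest backbone, a pCS2-style vector catalogued as a mammalian expression plasmid. It carries the human LTN1 cDNA (also known as RNF160 or ZNF294). LTN1 encodes the E3 ubiquitin ligase of the ribosome quality control complex, which marks incompletely synthesized nascent chains for proteasomal degradation. The plasmid is propagated in E. coli on a high-copy ColE1/pUC-type origin with ampicillin selection through the bla gene. It also retains an f1 phage origin and remnants of lac regulatory and lacZα sequences from the parental cloning vector.

The insert lies between attB1 and attB2 sites, the scars left by Gateway recombination into the destination vector. Upstream are the simian cytomegalovirus IE94 enhancer/promoter and then an SP6 phage promoter. An SV40 polyadenylation signal lies downstream, with a T7 promoter fragment and a T3 promoter flanking it on the opposite strand. This arrangement allows two routes of expression. The CMV promoter drives transcription directly in transfected vertebrate cells or injected embryos, and SP6 polymerase can make sense mRNA in vitro for microinjection. No epitope tag or reporter is annotated.

The associated publication surveyed the effects of expressing human chromosome 21 genes on early zebrafish development, so the construct most likely belongs to that clone set. The catalogue gives an insert size of 7680 bp, but the sequenced record totals 10,109 nt. In that record the span between the att sites is about 6 kb, of which roughly 5.3 kb is annotated LTN1 coding sequence, so the listed insert size does not match the sequence.
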