Features (pLannotate 1.2.2; 17 found; start..end, strand, type, name):
      1..978     +  promoter       CMV IE94 promoter: enhancer/promoter region of simian cytomegalovirus major immediate early transcription unit IE94
   1013..1031    +  promoter       SP6 promoter: promoter for bacteriophage SP6 RNA polymerase
   1085..1109    +  protein_bind   attB1: mutant version of attB; recombination site for the Gateway® BP reaction BP Clonase™
   1186..6483    +  CDS            LTN1: LTN1_HUMAN - Also known as C21orf10, C21orf98, KIAA0714, RNF160, ZNF294. Experimental evidence at protein level: Swiss-Prot protein existence level 1. E3 ubiquitin-protein ligase component of the ribosome quality control complex (RQC), a ribosome-associated complex that mediates ubiquitination and extraction of incompletely synthesized nascent chains for proteasomal degradation (PubMed:23685075, PubMed:25132172, PubMed:25578875). Ubiquitination leads to VCP/p97 recruitment for extraction and degradation of the incomplete translation product (By similarity). From Homo sapiens (Human).
   7071..7095    -  protein_bind   attB2: mutant version of attB; recombination site for the Gateway® BP reaction BP Clonase™
   7117..7134    -  promoter       T7 promoter (fragment): promoter for bacteriophage T7 RNA polymerase
   7139..7273    -  polyA_signal   SV40 poly(A) signal: SV40 polyadenylation signal
   7386..7404    -  promoter       T3 promoter: promoter for bacteriophage T3 RNA polymerase
   7449..7465    -  protein_bind   lac operator: The lac repressor binds to the lac operator to inhibit transcription in E. coli. This inhibition can be relieved by adding lactose or isopropyl-β-D-thiogalactopyranoside (IPTG). lac repressor encoded by lacI
   7473..7503    -  promoter       lac promoter: promoter for the E. coli lac operon
   7518..7539    -  protein_bind   CAP binding site: CAP binding activates transcription in the presence of cAMP. E. coli catabolite activator protein
   7552..7644    -  CDS            lacI (fragment): lac repressor; lacI; The lac repressor binds to the lac operator to inhibit transcription in E. coli. This inhibition can be relieved by adding lactose or isopropyl-β-D-thiogalactopyranoside (IPTG).
   7827..8415    -  rep_origin     ori: high-copy-number ColE1/pMB1/pBR322/pUC origin of replication
   8586..9446    -  CDS            AmpR: β-lactamase; bla; confers resistance to ampicillin, carbenicillin, and related antibiotics
   9447..9551    -  promoter       AmpR promoter: bla
   9604..10032   -  rep_origin     f1 ori (sequence partly withheld): f1 bacteriophage origin of replication; arrow indicates direction of (+) strand synthesis
  10037..10103   -  CDS            lacZα (fragment): LacZα fragment of β-galactosidase; lacZ fragment
>Addgene plasmid #53855 | LTN1_pCSdest | addgene full sequence | sequence record 324480 | Addgene NGS Result
GCCAATTCAATATGGCGTATATGGACTCATGCCAATTCAATATGGTGGATCTGGACCTGTGCCAATTCAA
TATGGCGTATATGGACTCGTGCCAATTCAATATGGTGGATCTGGACCCCAGCCAATTCAATATGGCGGAC
TTGGCACCATGCCAATTCAATATGGCGGACCTGGCACTGTGCCAACTGGGGAGGGGTCTACTTGGCACGG
TGCCAAGTTTGAGGAGGGGTCTTGGCCCTGTGCCAAGTCCGCCATATTGAATTGGCATGGTGCCAATAAT
GGCGGCCATATTGGCTATATGCCAGGATCAATATATAGGCAATATCCAATATGGCCCTATGCCAATATGG
CTATTGGCCAGGTTCAATACTATGTATTGGCCCTATGCCATATAGTATTCCATATATGGGTTTTCCTATT
GACGTAGATAGCCCCTCCCAATGGGCGGTCCCATATACCATATATGGGGCTTCCTAATACCGCCCATAGC
CACTCCCCCATTGACGTCAATGGTCTCTATATATGGTCTTTCCTATTGACGTCATATGGGCGGTCCTATT
GACGTATATGGCGCCTCCCCCATTGACGTCAATTACGGTAAATGGCCCGCCTGGCTCAATGCCCATTGAC
GTCAATAGGACCACCCACCATTGACGTCAATGGGATGGCTCATTGCCCATTCATATCCGTTCTCACGCCC
CCTATTGACGTCAATGACGGTAAATGGCCCACTTGGCAGTACATCAATATCTATTAATAGTAACTTGGCA
AGTACATTACTATTGGAAGTACGCCAGGGTACATTGGCAGTACTCCCATTGACGTCAATGGCGGTAAATG
GCCCGCGATGGCTGCCAAGTACATCCCCATTGACGTCAATGGGGAGGGGCAATGACGCAAATGGGCGTTC
CATTGACGTAAATGGGCGGTAGGCGTGCCTAATGGGAGGTCTATATAAGCAATGCTCGTTTAGGGAACCG
CCATTCTGCCTGGGGACGTCGGAGCAAGCTTGATTTAGGTGACACTATAGAATACAAGCTACTTGTTCTT
TTTGCAGGATCCCATCGATTCGAATTCAAGGATCACAAGTTTGTACAAAAAAGCAGGCTTTAAAGGAACC
AATTCAGTCGACCCACGCGTCCGAACCGGGGTCTGAGTGCTCAGAGTACAGCTGCAACCGCGACCATGGG
CGGGAAGAACAAGCAGCGAACTAAAGGGAACCTGAGGCCTTCAAACAGTGGCCGAGCTGCAGAACTCCTT
GCCAAAGAACAGGGAACAGTGCCTGGATTTATTGGTTTTGGAACATCTCAGAGTGACCTAGGCTATGTTC
CTGCTATTCAAGGAGCTGAAGAAATTGACAGTCTTGTAGATTCTGATTTCCGAATGGTGCTGCGGAAACT
TTCAAAGAAAGATGTCACCACAAAATTAAAAGCTATGCAGGAATTTGGAACCATGTGTACAGAGAGAGAC
ACAGAAACTGTGAAAGGAGTTCTTCCATATTGGCCAAGAATTTTTTGCAAAATTTCACTTGATCATGACC
GTCGCGTCCGAGAAGCCACACAACAAGCTTTTGAAAAACTTATCCTTAAAGTAAAGAAACAGTTGGCTCC
CTACTTAAAAAGTTTAATGGGATATTGGCTAATGGCTCAGTGTGATACTTACACACCAGCTGCGTTTGCA
GCAAAAGATGCATTTGAAGCGGCTTTTCCTCCAAGCAAGCAACCTGAAGCCATAGCATTTTGTAAGGATG
AAATTACAAGTGTGCTGCAGGATCATCTTATAAAAGAAACACCTGATACACTCAGTGACCCGCAAACTGT
TCCAGAGGAAGAAAGAGAAGCTAAATTCTACCGGGTTGTAACTTGTTCCTTATTGGCATTAAAGAGATTA
CTTTGCCTTTTACCTGATAATGAGCTTGATTCTCTGGAGGAGAAATTTAAGTCTCTTTTATCACAGAATA
AGTTTTGGAAGTATGGAAAACACAGTGTACCTCAGATTCGCTCAGCTTATTTTGAGTTAGTCTCTGCATT
GTGCCAGCGCATTCCACAGTTGATGAAAGAGGAAGCATCCAAAGTGAGCCCATCAGTTCTACTTAGCATT
GATGACAGTGACCCAATTGTCTGCCCAGCTCTCTGGGAAGCTGTACTCTATACACTTACAACTATTGAGG
ACTGTTGGCTTCATGTAAATGCAAAAAAGAGTGTGTTTCCCAAGCTATCAACTGTGATTCGTGAAGGTGG
TCGGGGTCTAGCTACTGTCATATATCCTTACCTTCTGCCATTCATCAGCAAGCTCCCTCAGTCCATCACA
AATCCAAAGTTGGATTTCTTCAAAAATTTCCTCACGTCTCTAGTTGCTGGGCTGTCAACAGAGAGAACTA
AAACCAGCTCTTCAGAGTCCTCGGCAGTAATATCTGCTTTTTTTGAATGCTTACGTTTTATAATGCAGCA
AAACTTAGGTGAGGAAGAGATTGAACAGATGCTCGTCAATGATCAGTTGATCCCTTTTATTGATGCAGTT
CTCAAAGACCCAGGATTGCAACATGGGCAGCTATTTAACCATTTAGCAGAAACTCTAAGTTCCTGGGAAG
CCAAAGCAGACACGGAAAAAGATGAAAAAACAGCTCACAACTTGGAGAACGTACTGATACATTTCTGGGA
AAGACTGTCAGAGATCTGTGTTGCGAAAATCAGTGAGCCAGAAGCTGATGTTGAGTCCGTTTTGGGTGTA
TCTAACCTATTACAGGTGCTTCAGAAGCCGAAGAGCTCATTGAAGTCAAGTAAAAAAAAAAATGGTAAGG
TTAGATTTGCTGATGAGATACTTGAAAGCAATAAAGAGAATGAAAAATGTGTATCTTCAGAAGGAGAGAA
GATTGAAGGCTGGGAATTAACAACTGAACCTTCTCTCACTCATAATTCTTCAGGCCTTTTGTCTCCTCTA
AGGAAAAAACCTTTGGAAGACTTAGTCTGTAAACTCGCAGATATAAGTATTAATTATGTCAATGAACGAA
AGTCAGAGCAACATCTAAGGTTTCTTTCTACTCTGCTTGACTCCTTTTCTTCAAGCCGAGTATTTAAAAT
GCTACTTGGTGATGAAAAACAGAGTATTGTCCAAGCCAAACCTCTTGAAATAGCCAAGCTTGTACAAAAA
AATCCTGCGGTGCAGTTTTTATACCAGAAACTGATAGGTTGGCTAAATGAAGATCAAAGGAAGGATTTTG
GTTTCCTGGTGGACATTTTGTACAGTGCTCTCCGGTGCTGTGACAATGATATGGAAAGAAAAAAAGTCTT
GGATGATCTAACCAAGGTGGACTTGAAATGGAATTCTCTTCTTAAGATTATTGAAAAGGCATGTCCTAGT
TCAGATAAACATGCTTTAGTAACTCCTTGGCTCAAAGGCGATATCCTTGGTGAGAAATTGGTCAACTTGG
CAGATTGTCTTTGTAATGAGGACTTGGAATCCAGGGTATCTTCAGAATCTCACTTCTCAGAAAGATGGAC
TCTTCTAAGCTTGGTATTATCCCAACATGTTAAAAATGATTACTTGATTGGAGACGTATATGTTGAAAGA
ATCATTGTTAGACTTCATGAAACTTTATTCAAAACAAAGAAATTATCAGAAGCTGAAAGCAGTGACTCAT
CAGTGTCTTTTATCTGTGATGTGGCCTATAACTATTTCAGCTCAGCGAAAGGATGCTTGCTAATGCCATC
ATCTGAAGATTTATTATTAACTCTCTTTCAGTTATGTGCTCAGAGCAAAGAAAAAACACATTTGCCAGAT
TTTCTTATCTGTAAACTGAAAAATACTTGGCTCTCTGGTGTAAATTTATTGGTTCATCAAACTGACAGTT
CATATAAAGAGAGTACCTTCCTACATTTGTCTGCTCTGTGGCTGAAGAACCAAGTTCAGGCTTCATCTTT
GGATATCAACAGTCTCCAAGTCCTCTTGTCTGCTGTTGATGATTTGCTAAATACACTTCTAGAGAGTGAA
GATTCTTATCTTATGGGAGTTTATATTGGAAGTGTAATGCCGAACGACAGTGAATGGGAAAAGATGAGGC
AGTCTCTTCCTATGCAGTGGTTACATAGACCTCTTTTAGAGGGAAGATTGAGTTTGAATTATGAATGTTT
CAAAACAGATTTTAAGGAACAGGACATAAAGACACTTCCCAGCCATTTGTGTACTTCAGCATTATTGAGC
AAAATGGTCTTAATTGCACTGAGAAAGGAAACAGTCTTAGAAAATAATGAGCTTGAGAAAATAATTGCAG
AACTGCTTTATTCACTGCAGTGGTGTGAAGAATTAGATAACCCACCTATTTTTCTAATTGGATTTTGTGA
AATACTTCAAAAAATGAATATTACGTATGATAACTTACGTGTACTTGGTAATACGTCGGGCCTTTTGCAG
CTGTTATTTAACAGGTCCAGAGAACATGGCACACTGTGGTCTCTTATTATTGCTAAGTTGATCCTTTCCC
GAAGCATTTCATCTGATGAAGTAAAACCACATTATAAGAGAAAAGAAAGTTTTTTTCCACTAACTGAAGG
CAATTTGCATACCATTCAAAGTCTATGTCCATTTTTGTCAAAAGAAGAAAAGAAAGAATTTAGTGCTCAA
TGTATACCTGCTCTTTTGGGCTGGACTAAGAAAGATCTTTGCAGCACTAATGGAGGTTTTGGACATCTTG
CCATTTTCAATTCTTGTCTGCAAACCAAAAGTATAGATGATGGAGAGCTATTACATGGAATATTAAAAAT
CATAATATCCTGGAAGAAAGAGCATGAAGATATTTTTCTTTTCAGTTGTAATCTATCAGAAGCAAGTCCA
GAGGTACTGGGTGTAAATATAGAAATAATCCGGTTTCTTTCCCTATTTCTGAAATACTGCTCATCCCCTT
TGGCAGAGAGTGAGTGGGACTTCATCATGTGCTCCATGTTGGCTTGGTTGGAGACAACAAGTGAGAATCA
GGCATTGTATTCTATTCCACTTGTGCAACTGTTTGCCTGTGTCAGCTGTGATTTGGCCTGTGACCTCAGT
GCTTTCTTTGATTCCACAACTCTGGATACCATTGGCAATCTTCCTGTAAATCTAATCAGTGAATGGAAAG
AATTTTTTTCCCAAGGCATCCACAGTTTGCTTTTACCTATTTTGGTGACTGTTACAGGAGAAAACAAAGA
TGTGTCTGAAACATCCTTTCAGAATGCAATGCTGAAACCCATGTGTGAAACATTAACGTATATCTCAAAG
GAACAGCTATTGAGTCACAAACTTCCTGCAAGATTAGTTGCTGACCAAAAAACAAACTTACCAGAATATC
TCCAGACTTTGTTAAATACATTGGCCCCATTACTCCTCTTCAGAGCTAGGCCTGTGCAAATTGCTGTTTA
TCATATGCTATACAAATTGATGCCTGAATTACCACAGTATGATCAGGATAATCTAAAGTCATACGGAGAT
GAAGAAGAAGAGCCAGCCTTGTCACCACCAGCAGCACTGATGTCTCTTCTTAGCATTCAAGAGGACTTAC
TAGAAAATGTTTTGGGGTGTATTCCTGTTGGACAGATAGTTACTATTAAACCACTGAGTGAAGACTTCTG
TTATGTTCTGGGATACCTTCTCACTTGGAAATTAATACTAACTTTCTTCAAAGCTGCATCATCACAGCTT
CGGGCTTTGTATTCCATGTATCTTCGGAAAACAAAGAGTTTGAATAAATTGCTCTATCACCTGTTCAGGC
TTATGCCAGAAAATCCAACCTATGCAGAGACAGCAGTTGAGGTCCCAAATAAGGACCCTAAAACATTCTT
TACTGAGGAGCTCCAGCTGAGTATTAGAGAAACAACAATGCTTCCATACCACATTCCACACTTGGCTTGT
TCAGTCTATCATATGACATTAAAAGACTTGCCTGCCATGGTTAGGTTGTGGTGGAATAGCAGTGAGAAGC
GTGTTTTCAATATTGTGGATAGATTTACAAGCAAGTATGTCAGCAGTGTTCTTTCTTTTCAAGAAATATC
TTCTGTACAAACAAGTACACAACTATTTAATGGCATGACGGTTAAAGCTCGAGCTACTACTCGAGAGGTA
ATGGCTACTTATACTATTGAGGACATAGTTATTGAACTTATAATACAACTGCCTTCAAATTATCCACTGG
GTTCAATAATAGTAGAAAGTGGGAAAAGAGTAGGAGTAGCTGTTCAGCAGTGGCGGAACTGGATGCTGCA
GTTAAGCACTTACCTCACCCATCAGAATGGAAGTATTATGGAAGGCTTAGCTTTATGGAAAAATAACGTA
GACAAACGTTTTGAGGGTGTTGAAGATTGCATGATCTGTTTCTCAGTCATTCACGGTTTCAACTATTCCC
TTCCCAAAAAAGCCTGTAGAACATGCAAGAAAAAATTCCATTCAGCCTGCTTGTACAAATGGTTTACATC
TAGCAACAAATCCACTTGTCCACTGTGTCGTGAGACGTTTTTCTGAGATTTTTTTCACTGGAAGGGATCC
CTGAAGTACATCAAACAAAGGCATTGGATTTGGATCCGTCTGAAAGTGTGGATGTGGGGAAGCCAGTGAG
CATTACTTTTAAATAGGACCTTCTCTGGAAAATTATTTTGGTTAATGTAATAATCCTAAAATCAGGTTTA
CTTAACTTTAGATTGCTTTGTAAATGTTTGGAAACTTTCTTTTACAAAAGAATATTACATATTTGAGAGA
AAATATTTCTATTAATGGTTTAATTTCTTTGTATATTTAAAAATAAATATGAAAAACCCCTAAATTACAG
AATTGGAATTTGTGAAAAGATTGCACAACTATATTATTGATAAACCCATTCCGTTTGTTGATCTGTGTTT
TAGAATAGTCCAAGTGAAGCAAAACGAACTGAGAGAGCTGATTTACATCTATAGATATTTTAAGCCTTAT
TTATTAGTTATGACAATAAATTAGTATTCTGATATTTGTAGATTATTTTAATGATAAAAATGACACTAAG
CTATTAATACGGCTTGTCTTAAGATATCTGGAGGCATGCTCTGAAATCCTATATAAAAGAGTTTATCTAG
ACCCAGCTTTCTTGTACAAAGTGGTGATCCTCTCGAGCCTCTAGAACTATAGTGAGTCGTATTACGTAGA
TCCAGACATGATAAGATACATTGATGAGTTTGGACAAACCACAACTAGAATGCAGTGAAAAAAATGCTTT
ATTTGTGAAATTTGTGATGCTATTGCTTTATTTGTAACCATTATAAGCTGCAATAAACAAGTTAACAACA
ACAATTGCATTCATTTTATGTTTCAGGTTCAGGGGGAGGTGTGGGAGGTTTTTTAATTCGCGGCCGCGGC
GCCAATGCATTGGGCCCGGTACCCAGCTTTTGTTCCCTTTAGTGAGGGTTAATTGCGCGCTTGGCGTAAT
CATGGTCATAGCTGTTTCCTGTGTGAAATTGTTATCCGCTCACAATTCCACACAACATACGAGCCGGGAG
CATAAAGTGTAAAGCCTGGGGTGCCTAATGAGTGAGCTAACTCACATTAATTGCGTTGCGCTCACTGCCC
GCTTTCCAGTCGGGAAACCTGTCGTGCCAGCTGCATTAATGAATCGGCCAACGCGCGGGGAGAGGCGGTT
TGCGTATTGGGCGCTCTTCCGCTTCCTCGCTCACTGACTCGCTGCGCTCGGTCGTTCGGCTGCGGCGAGC
GGTATCAGCTCACTCAAAGGCGGTAATACGGTTATCCACAGAATCAGGGGATAACGCAGGAAAGAACATG
TGAGCAAAAGGCCAGCAAAAGGCCAGGAACCGTAAAAAGGCCGCGTTGCTGGCGTTTTTCCATAGGCTCC
GCCCCCCTGACGAGCATCACAAAAATCGACGCTCAAGTCAGAGGTGGCGAAACCCGACAGGACTATAAAG
ATACCAGGCGTTTCCCCCTGGAAGCTCCCTCGTGCGCTCTCCTGTTCCGACCCTGCCGCTTACCGGATAC
CTGTCCGCCTTTCTCCCTTCGGGAAGCGTGGCGCTTTCTCATAGCTCACGCTGTAGGTATCTCAGTTCGG
TGTAGGTCGTTCGCTCCAAGCTGGGCTGTGTGCACGAACCCCCCGTTCAGCCCGACCGCTGCGCCTTATC
CGGTAACTATCGTCTTGAGTCCAACCCGGTAAGACACGACTTATCGCCACTGGCAGCAGCCACTGGTAAC
AGGATTAGCAGAGCGAGGTATGTAGGCGGTGCTACAGAGTTCTTGAAGTGGTGGCCTAACTACGGCTACA
CTAGAAGAACAGTATTTGGTATCTGCGCTCTGCTGAAGCCAGTTACCTTCGGAAAAAGAGTTGGTAGCTC
TTGATCCGGCAAACAAACCACCGCTGGTAGCGGTGGTTTTTTTGTTTGCAAGCAGCAGATTACGCGCAGA
AAAAAAGGATCTCAAGAAGATCCTTTGATCTTTTCTACGGGGTCTGACGCTCAGTGGAACGAAAACTCAC
GTTAAGGGATTTTGGTCATGAGATTATCAAAAAGGATCTTCACCTAGATCCTTTTAAATTAAAAATGAAG
TTTTAAATCAATCTAAAGTATATATGAGTAAACTTGGTCTGACAGTTACCAATGCTTAATCAGTGAGGCA
CCTATCTCAGCGATCTGTCTATTTCGTTCATCCATAGTTGCCTGACTCCCCGTCGTGTAGATAACTACGA
TACGGGAGGGCTTACCATCTGGCCCCAGTGCTGCAATGATACCGCGAGACCCACGCTCACCGGCTCCAGA
TTTATCAGCAATAAACCAGCCAGCCGGAAGGGCCGAGCGCAGAAGTGGTCCTGCAACTTTATCCGCCTCC
ATCCAGTCTATTAATTGTTGCCGGGAAGCTAGAGTAAGTAGTTCGCCAGTTAATAGTTTGCGCAACGTTG
TTGCCATTGCTACAGGCATCGTGGTGTCACGCTCGTCGTTTGGTATGGCTTCATTCAGCTCCGGTTCCCA
ACGATCAAGGCGAGTTACATGATCCCCCATGTTGTGCAAAAAAGCGGTTAGCTCCTTCGGTCCTCCGATC
GTTGTCAGAAGTAAGTTGGCCGCAGTGTTATCACTCATGGTTATGGCAGCACTGCATAATTCTCTTACTG
TCATGCCATCCGTAAGATGCTTTTCTGTGACTGGTGAGTACTCAACCAAGTCATTCTGAGAATAGTGTAT
GCGGCGACCGAGTTGCTCTTGCCCGGCGTCAATACGGGATAATACCGCGCCACATAGCAGAACTTTAAAA
GTGCTCATCATTGGAAAACGTTCTTCGGGGCGAAAACTCTCAAGGATCTTACCGCTGTTGAGATCCAGTT
CGATGTAACCCACTCGTGCACCCAACTGATCTTCAGCATCTTTTACTTTCACCAGCGTTTCTGGGTGAGC
AAAAACAGGAAGGCAAAATGCCGCAAAAAAGGGAATAAGGGCGACACGGAAATGTTGAATACTCATACTC
TTCCTTTTTCAATATTATTGAAGCATTTATCAGGGTTATTGTCTCATGAGCGGATACATATTTGAATGTA
TTTAGAAAAATAAACAAATAGGGGTTCCGCGCACATTTCCCCGAAAAGTGCCACCTAAATTGTAAGCGTT
AATATTTTGTTAAAATTCGCGTTAAATTTTTGTTAAATCAGCTCATTTTTTAACCAATAGGCCGAAATCG
GCAAAATCCCTTATAAATCAAAAGAATAGACCGAGATAGGGT
[37 nt withheld, positions 9703-9739]
AAAGAACGTGGACTCCAACGTCAAAGG
[49 nt withheld, positions 9767-9815]
T
[91 nt withheld, positions 9817-9907]
G
[124 nt withheld, positions 9909-10032]
CCCATTCGCCATTCAGGCTGCGCAACTGTTGGGAAGGGCGATCGGTGCGGGCCTCTTCGCTATTACGCCA
GTCGACC
