>Addgene plasmid #53855 | LTN1_pCSdest | addgene partial sequence | sequence record 94883 | CMV-F 5'-CGCAAATGGGCGGTAGGCGTG-3'
GCATGCTCGTTTAGGGAACCGCCATTCTGCCTGGGGACGTCGGAGCAAGCTTGATTTAGGTGACACTATA
GAATACAAGCTACTTGTTCTTTTTGCAGGATCCCATCGATTCGAATTCAAGGATCACAAGTTTGTACAAA
AAAGCAGGCTTTAAAGGAACCAATTCAGTCGACCCACGCGTCCGAACCGGGGTCTGAGTGCTCAGAGTAC
AGCTGCAACCGCGACCATGGGCGGGAAGAACAAGCAGCGAACTAAAGGGAACCTGAGGCCTTCAAACAGT
GGCCGAGCTGCAGAACTCCTTGCCAAAGAACAGGGAACAGTGCCTGGATTTATTGGTTTTGGAACATCTC
AGAGTGACCTAGGCTATGTTCCTGCTATTCAAGGAGCTGAAGAAATTGACAGTCTTGTAGATTCTGATTT
CCGAATGGTGCTGCGGAAACTTTCAAAGAAAGATGTCACCACAAAATTAAAAGCTATGCAGGAATTTGGA
ACCATGTGTACAGAGAGAGACACAGAAACTGTGAAAGGAGTTCTTCCATATTGGCCAAGAATTTTTTGCA
AAATTTCACTTGATCATGACCGTCGCGTCCGAGAAGCCACACAACAAGCTTTTGAAAAACTTATCCTTAA
AGTAAAGAAACAGTTGGCTCCCTACTTAAAAAGTTTAATGGGATATTGGCTAATGGCTCAGTGTGATACT
TACACACCAGCTGCGTTTGCAGCAAAAGATGCATTTGAAGCGGCTTTTCCTCCAAGCAAGCAACCTGAAG
CCATAGCATTTTGTAAGGATGAAATTACAAGTGTGCTGCA
