>Addgene plasmid #53855 | LTN1_pCSdest | addgene partial sequence | sequence record 95031 | EBV-rev 5'-GTGGTTTGTCCAAACTCATC-3'
TATAGTTCTAGAGGCTCGAGAGGATCACCACTTTGTACAAGAAAGCTGGGTCTAGATAAACTCTTTTATA
TAGGATTTCAGAGCATGCCTCCAGATATCTTAAGACAAGCCGTATTAATAGCTTAGTGTCATTTTTATCA
TTAAAATAATCTACAAATATCAGAATACTAATTTATTGTCATAACTAATAAATAAGGCTTAAAATATCTA
TAGATGTAAATCAGCTCTCTCAGTTCGTTTTGCTTCACTTGGACTATTCTAAAACACAGATCAACAAACG
GAATGGGTTTATCAATAATATAGTTGTGCAATCTTTTCACAAATTCCAATTCTGTAATTTAGGGGTTTTT
CATATTTATTTTTAAATATACAAAGAAATTAAACCATTAATAGAAATATTTTCTCTCAAATATGTAATAT
TCTTTTGTAAAAGAAAGTTTCCAAACATTTACAAAGCAATCTAAAGTTAAGTAAACCTGATTTTAGGATT
ATTACATTAACCAAAATAATTTTCCAGAGAAGGTCCTATTTAAAAGTAATGCTCACTGGCTTCCCCACAT
CCACACTTTCAGACGGATCCAAATCCAATGCCTTTGTTTGATGTACTTCAGGGATCCCTTCCAGTGAAAA
AAATCTCAGAAAAACGTCTCACGACACAGTGGACAAGTGGATTTGTTGCTAGATGTAAA
